>Addgene plasmid #226166 | 2xMyc-tdMCP-SNAP (tdMCP standard) | addgene full sequence | sequence record 451905 | Addgene NGS Result
ACTATGGATGAACGAAATAGACAGATCGCTGAGATAGGTGCCTCACTGATTAAGCATTGGTAACTGTCAG
ACCAAGTTTACTCATATATACTTTAGATTGATTTAAAACTTCATTTTTAATTTAAAAGGATCTAGGTGAA
GATCCTTTTTGATAATCTCATGACCAAAATCCCTTAACGTGAGTTTTCGTTCCACTGAGCGTCAGACCCC
GTAGAAAAGATCAAAGGATCTTCTTGAGATCCTTTTTTTCTGCGCGTAATCTGCTGCTTGCAAACAAAAA
AACCACCGCTACCAGCGGTGGTTTGTTTGCCGGATCAAGAGCTACCAACTCTTTTTCCGAAGGTAACTGG
CTTCAGCAGAGCGCAGATACCAAATACTGTTCTTCTAGTGTAGCCGTAGTTAGGCCACCACTTCAAGAAC
TCTGTAGCACCGCCTACATACCTCGCTCTGCTAATCCTGTTACCAGTGGCTGCTGCCAGTGGCGATAAGT
CGTGTCTTACCGGGTTGGACTCAAGACGATAGTTACCGGATAAGGCGCAGCGGTCGGGCTGAACGGGGGG
TTCGTGCACACAGCCCAGCTTGGAGCGAACGACCTACACCGAACTGAGATACCTACAGCGTGAGCTATGA
GAAAGCGCCACGCTTCCCGAAGGGAGAAAGGCGGACAGGTATCCGGTAAGCGGCAGGGTCGGAACAGGAG
AGCGCACGAGGGAGCTTCCAGGGGGAAACGCCTGGTATCTTTATAGTCCTGTCGGGTTTCGCCACCTCTG
ACTTGAGCGTCGATTTTTGTGATGCTCGTCAGGGGGGCGGAGCCTATGGAAAAACGCCAGCAACGCGGCC
TTTTTACGGTTCCTGGCCTTTTGCTGGCCTTTTGCTCACATGTTCTTTCCTGCGTTATCCCCTGATTCTG
TGGATAACCGTATTACCGCCTTTGAGTGAGCTGATACCGCTCGCCGCAGCCGAACGACCGAGCGCAGCGA
GTCAGTGAGCGAGGAAGCGGAAGAGCGCCCAATACGCAAACCGCCTCTCCCCGCGCGTTGGCCGATTCAT
TAATGCAGCTGGCACGACAGGTTTCCCGACTGGAAAGCGGGCAGTGAGCGCAACGCAATTAATGTGAGTT
AGCTCACTCATTAGGCACCCCAGGCTTTACACTTTATGCTTCCGGCTCGTATGTTGTGTGGAATTGTGAG
CGGATAACAATTTCACACAGGAAACAGCTATGACCATGATTACGCCAAGCTCTAGCTAGAGGTCGACGGT
ATACAGACATGATAAGATACATTGATGAGTTTGGACAAACCACAACTAGAATGCAGTGAAAAAAATGCTT
TATTTGTGAAATTTGTGATGCTATTGCTTTATTTGTAACCATTATAAGCTGCAATAAACAAGTTGGGGTG
GGCGAAGAACTCCAGCATGAGATCCCCGCGCTGGAGGATCATCCAGCCGGCGTCCCGGAAAACGATTCCG
AAGCCCAACCTTTCATAGAAGGCGGCGGTGGAATCGAAATCTCGTAGTACGTGCTATTCCTTTGCCCTCG
GACGAGTGCTGGGGCGTCGGTTTCCACTATCGGCGAGTACTTCTACACAGCCATCGGTCCAGACGGCCGC
GCTTCTGCGGGCGATTTGTGTACGCCCGACAGTCCCGGCTCCGGATCGGACGATTGCGTCGCATCGACCC
TGCGCCCAAGCTGCATCATCGAAATTGCCGTCAACCAAGCTCTGATAGAGTTGGTCAAGACCAATGCGGA
GCATATACGCCCGGAGCCGCGGCGATCCTGCAAGCTCCGGATGCCTCCGCTCGAAGTAGCGCGTCTGCTG
CTCCATACAAGCCAACCACGGCCTCCAGAAGAAGATGTTGGCGACCTCGTATTGGGAATCCCCGAACATC
GCCTCGCTCCAGTCAATGACCGCTGTTATGCGGCCATTGTCCGTCAGGACATTGTTGGAGCCGAAATCCG
CGTGCACGAGGTGCCGGACTTCGGGGCAGTCCTCGGCCCAAAGCATCAGCTCATCGAGAGCCTGCGCGAC
GGACGCACTGACGGTGTCGTCCATCACAGTTTGCCAGTGATACACATGGGGATCAGCAATCGCGCATATG
AAATCACGCCATGTAGTGTATTGACCGATTCCTTGCGGTCCGAATGGGCCGAACCCGCTCGTCTGGCTAA
GATCGGCCGCAGCGATCGCATCCATGGCCTCCGCGACCGGCTGCAGAACAGCGGGCAGTTCGGTTTCAGG
CAGGTCTTGCAACGTGACACCCTGTGCACGGCGGGAGATGCAATAGGTCAGGCTCTCGCTGAATTCCCCA
ATGTCAAGCACTTCCGGAATCGGGAGCGCGGCCGATGCAAAGTGCCGATAAACATAACGATCTTTGTAGA
AACCATCGGCGCAGCTATTTACCCGCAGGACATATCCACGCCCTCCTACATCGAAGCTGAAAGCACGAGA
TTCTTCGCCCTCCGAGAGCTGCATCAGGTCGGAGACGCTGTCGAACTTTTCGATCAGAAACTTCTCGACA
GACGTCGCGGTGAGTTCAGGCTTTTTGGCCAAGGAAGTTCCTATACTTTCTAGAGAATAGGAACTTCGGA
ATAGGAACTTCTAGGTACGTGAACCATCACCCT
[91 nt withheld, positions 2624-2714]
G
[124 nt withheld, positions 2716-2839]
GGGGATACCCCCTAGAGCCCCAGCTGGTTCTTTCCGCCTCAGAAGCCATAGAGCCCACCGCATCCCCAGC
ATGCCTGCTATTGTCTTCCCAATCCTCCCCCTTGCTGTCCTGCCCCACCCCACCCCCCAGAATAGAATGA
CACCTACTCAGACAATGCGATGCAATTTCCTCATTTTATTAGGAAAGGACAGTGGGAGTGGCACCTTCCA
GGGTCAAGGAAGGCACGGGGGAGGGGCAAACAACAGATGGCTGGCAACTAGAAGGCACAGTCGAGGCTGA
TCAGCGGGTTTAAACGGGCCCTCTAGACTCGAGTCAACCCAGCCCAGGCTTGCCCAGTCTGTGGCCCTCG
TGGGCCAGCAGCCACTCTTTCACGGCGAGCCCGCCCTCGTAGCCCCCCACGTCCAGGTCGCCCTGCACCA
CCCGGTGGCAGGGGATCAGAATGGGCACGGGATTTCCGCTCAGGGCGGTTTTCACGGCGGCGGTGGCGGC
GGGATTGCCGGCCAGGGCGGCCAGGTGGCTGTAGCTGATGACCTCTCCGAACTTCACCACTTTCAGCAGT
TTCCACAGCACCTGGCGGGTAAAGCTCTCCTGCTGGAACACTGGGTGGTGCAGGGCTGGCACAGGGAACT
CCTCGATGGCCTCAGGCTGGTGAAAGTAGGCGTTGAGCCAGGCGGTGGCCTGCATCAGTGGCTCTGGTCC
GCCCAGCACGGCGGCTGGGGCAGGCACTTCCACGGCGTCGGCGGCAGATGTTCCTTTGCCCAGGAAGATG
ATACGGTGCAGGCCCTGTTCGCACCCAGACAGTTCCAGCTTGCCCAGAGGGCTATCCAGGGTGGTGCGCT
TCATTTCGCAGTCTTTGTCCATGCCACCAGATCCGGATCCGGAACCTCCACTGCCATAAATGCCTGAATT
GGCGGCGATAGCGCTAGGTATCGGGTTACCATCCTTGAGCAGGCCTTGCATAGCTTTGACAATCAATTCA
CAATCTGAATTGGTAGCGAAGATCGGAATAGTAAGCTCCATGTTAAGGTATGATCGCCAGGCTCCCTTGG
GGACTTCAACCTTTATGGTGTACTTTCGGTTTTGTGCGCTTGACTGGCGAACACTACACGTAACTTTATA
AGCCTGGGAGCGGGAATTAGAACTAATCCATTCTGCAATGCCGTTAGCAAAGTTGGAAGGTGCCACTGTC
ACGTCGCCCGTGCCACCATTGTCTACAAGCACAAACTGGGTGAAGTTTGAAGCCATGGCATAGATGCCGG
AGTTTGCGGCGATGGCGCTAGGGATAGGGTTTCCATCTTTCAGCAGACCTTGCATTGCCTTAACGATAAG
TTCACAGTCGGAGTTGGTGGCGAAGATGGGAATAGTGAGTTCCATGTTCAGATAAGATCTCCACGCACCC
TTTGGAACTTCTACTTTGATGGTATACTTTCGATTTTGGGCGGAGCTTTGTCTGACGGAACACGTTACTT
TATACGCTTGTGACCTGGAATTACTGGAAATCCACTCGGCTATTCCGTTGGCAAAATTGGAGGGAGCGAC
CGTAACGTCCCCCGTACCGCCGTTATCCACCAAGACGAACTGAGTAAAATTGGAGGCTCCAGAACCGCTT
CCTGAACCCAAGTCTTCCTCTGAAATCAATTTCTGCTCTCCTGACCCAAGATCTTCCTCGCTGATGAGTT
TTTGCTCCATGGTGGCGGCAAGCTTAAGTTTAAACGCTAGAGTCCGGAGGCTGGATCGGTCCCGGTGTCT
TCTATGGAGGTCAAAACAGCGTGGATGGCGTCTCCAGGCGATCTGACGGTTCACTAAACGAGCTCGTCGA
CGATCTCTATCACTGATAGGGAGATCTCTATCACTGATAGGGAGAGCTCTGCTTATATAGACCTCCCACC
GTACACGCCTACCGCCCATTTGCGTCAATGGGGCGGAGTTGTTACGACATTTTGGAAAGTCCCGTTGATT
TTGGTGCCAAAACAAACTCCCATTGACGTCAATGGGGTGGAGACTTGGAAATCCCCGTGAGTCAAACCGC
TATCCACGCCCATTGATGTACTGCCAAAACCGCATCACCATGGTAATAGCGATGACTAATACGTAGATGT
ACTGCCAAGTAGGAAAGTCCCATAAGGTCATGTACTGGGCATAATGCCAGGCGGGCCATTTACCGTCATT
GACGTCAATAGGGGGCGTACTTGGCATATGATACACTTGATGTACTGCCAAGTGGGCAGTTTACCGTAAA
TACTCCACCCATTGACGTCAATGGAAAGTCCCTATTGGCGTTACTATGGGAACATACGTCATTATTGACG
TCAATGGGCGGGGGTCGTTGGGCGGTCAGCCAGGCGGGCCATTTACCGTAAGTTATGTAACGCGGAACTC
CATATATGGGCTATGAACTAATGACCCCGTAATTGATTACTATTAATAACTAGTCAATAATCAATGTCAA
CGCGTATATCTGGCCCGTACATCGCGAAGCAGCGCAAAACGCCTAACCCTAAGCAGATTCTTCATGCAAT
TGTCGGTCAAGCCTTGCCTTGTTGTAGCTTAAATTTTGCTCGCGCACTACTCAGCGACCTCCAACACACA
AGCAGGGAGCAGATACTGGCTTAACTATGCGGCATCAGAGCAGATTGTACTGAGAGTGCACCATAGGGGA
TCGGGAGATCTCCCGATCCGTCGACGTCAGGTGGCACTTTTCGGGGAAATGTGCGCGGAACCCCTATTTG
TTTATTTTTCTAAATACATTCAAATATGTATCCGCTCATGAGACAATAACCCTGATAAATGCTTCAATAA
TATTGAAAAAGGAAGAGTATGAGTATTCAACATTTCCGTGTCGCCCTTATTCCCTTTTTTGCGGCATTTT
GCCTTCCTGTTTTTGCTCACCCAGAAACGCTGGTGAAAGTAAAAGATGCTGAAGATCAGTTGGGTGCACG
AGTGGGTTACATCGAACTGGATCTCAACAGCGGTAAGATCCTTGAGAGTTTTCGCCCCGAAGAACGTTTT
CCAATGATGAGCACTTTTAAAGTTCTGCTATGTGGCGCGGTATTATCCCGTATTGACGCCGGGCAAGAGC
AACTCGGTCGCCGCATACACTATTCTCAGAATGACTTGGTTGAGTACTCACCAGTCACAGAAAAGCATCT
TACGGATGGCATGACAGTAAGAGAATTATGCAGTGCTGCCATAACCATGAGTGATAACACTGCGGCCAAC
TTACTTCTGACAACGATCGGAGGACCGAAGGAGCTAACCGCTTTTTTGCACAACATGGGGGATCATGTAA
CTCGCCTTGATCGTTGGGAACCGGAGCTGAATGAAGCCATACCAAACGACGAGCGTGACACCACGATGCC
TGTAGCAATGGCAACAACGTTGCGCAAACTATTAACTGGCGAACTACTTACTCTAGCTTCCCGGCAACAA
TTAATAGACTGGATGGAGGCGGATAAAGTTGCAGGACCACTTCTGCGCTCGGCCCTTCCGGCTGGCTGGT
TTATTGCTGATAAATCTGGAGCCGGTGAGCGTGGGTCTCGCGGTATCATTGCAGCACTGGGGCCAGATGG
TAAGCCCTCCCGTATCGTAGTTATCTACACGACGGGGAGTCAGGCA
Features (pLannotate 1.2.2; 23 found; start..end, strand, type, name):
    234..822     +  rep_origin     ori: high-copy-number ColE1/pMB1/pBR322/pUC origin of replication
   1005..1097    +  CDS            lacI (fragment): lac repressor; lacI; The lac repressor binds to the lac operator to inhibit transcription in E. coli. This inhibition can be relieved by adding lactose or isopropyl-β-D-thiogalactopyranoside (IPTG).
   1110..1131    +  protein_bind   CAP binding site: CAP binding activates transcription in the presence of cAMP. E. coli catabolite activator protein
   1146..1176    +  promoter       lac promoter: promoter for the E. coli lac operon
   1184..1200    +  protein_bind   lac operator: The lac repressor binds to the lac operator to inhibit transcription in E. coli. This inhibition can be relieved by adding lactose or isopropyl-β-D-thiogalactopyranoside (IPTG). lac repressor encoded by lacI
   1273..1394    -  polyA_signal   SV40 poly(A) signal: SV40 polyadenylation signal
   1389..1514    -  CDS            ble (fragment): BLE_KLEPN - Experimental evidence at protein level: Swiss-Prot protein existence level 1. Binding protein with a strong affinity to the bleomycin family of antibiotics. Binds to CL990; an antimitotic-antibiotic compound. From Klebsiella pneumoniae.
   1524..2546    -  CDS            HygR: aminoglycoside phosphotransferase from E. coli; aph(4)-Ia; confers resistance to hygromycin
   2554..2601    -  protein_bind   FRT: FLP-mediated recombination occurs in the 8-bp core sequence TCTAGAAA (Turan and Bode, 2011). FLP recombinase from the Saccharomyces cerevisiae 2μ plasmid
   2606..2839    -  rep_origin     f1 ori (fragment) (sequence partly withheld): f1 bacteriophage origin of replication; arrow indicates direction of (+) strand synthesis
   2860..2881    -  promoter       SV40 promoter (fragment): SV40 enhancer and early promoter
   2885..3109    -  polyA_signal   bGH poly(A) signal: bovine growth hormone polyadenylation signal
   3156..3701    -  CDS            SNAP-tag®: human O6-alkylguanine-DNA-alkyltransferase variant that forms covalent bonds with benzylguanine derivatives fast-reacting variant, optimized for mammalian expression
   3735..4085    -  CDS            CAPSD_BPMS2 (fragment): Experimental evidence at protein level: Swiss-Prot protein existence level 1. Acts as a translational repressor of viral replicase synthesis late in infection. This latter function is the result of capsid protein interaction with an RNA hairpin which contains the replicase ribosome-binding site. From Escherichia phage MS2 (Bacteriophage MS2).
   4086..4418    -  CDS            CAPSD_BPGA (fragment): Experimental evidence at protein level: Swiss-Prot protein existence level 1. Acts as a translational repressor of viral replicase synthesis late in infection. This latter function is the result of capsid protein interaction with an RNA hairpin which contains the replicase ribosome-binding site. From Enterobacteria phage GA (Bacteriophage GA).
   4621..4654    -  promoter       TRE3GV promoter (fragment): 3rd-generation Tet-responsive promoter that can be activated by binding of Tet-On® 3G, optimized for retroviral and lentiviral vectors
   4662..4681    -  promoter       PLtetO-1 promoter (fragment): modified phage lambda PL promoter with tet operator sites (Lutz and Bujard, 1997)
   4683..4702    -  promoter       PLtetO-1 promoter (fragment): modified phage lambda PL promoter with tet operator sites (Lutz and Bujard, 1997)
   4704..4907    -  promoter       CMV promoter: human cytomegalovirus (CMV) immediate early promoter
   4908..5287    -  enhancer       CMV enhancer: human cytomegalovirus immediate early enhancer
   5442..5494    +  misc_feature   bom (fragment): basis of mobility region from pBR322
   5553..5657    +  promoter       AmpR promoter: bla
   5658..63      +  CDS            AmpR (across the origin): β-lactamase; bla; confers resistance to ampicillin, carbenicillin, and related antibiotics
