[The description below was written by a language model from this plasmid's Addgene catalogue record and pLannotate feature annotations shown in this document.]
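Description:
2xMyc-tdMCP-SNAP (tdMCP standard) is a 6,455 bp mammalian expression plasmid built on a pcDNA5 backbone. It is propagated in E. coli through a high-copy ColE1/pUC-type origin and selected with ampicillin (AmpR under its own bla promoter). The synthetic insert encodes an N-terminal double Myc epitope fused to a tandem dimer of the MS2 bacteriophage coat protein (tdMCP), followed by a SNAP-tag. The annotation software detects the two coat-protein copies as adjacent MS2- and GA-like capsid fragments. It does not annotate the Myc tags separately. MCP binds a specific RNA hairpin, and the SNAP-tag is an O6-alkylguanine-DNA-alkyltransferase variant that reacts covalently with benzylguanine derivatives.

Expression is driven by the CMV enhancer and promoter. Short tet operator-like fragments lie immediately downstream of the promoter, which suggests a tetracycline-regulatable CMV/TetO arrangement of the kind found in pcDNA5/FRT/TO-type vectors. Transcripts terminate at a bGH polyadenylation signal. The backbone also carries an FRT site directly upstream of a hygromycin resistance gene with an SV40 poly(A) signal, the layout used for Flp-mediated integration into a genomic FRT landing site.

The catalogue entry and the sequence annotation disagree on two points. The catalogue lists a C-terminal EGFP-IRES-BlastR element and a lentiviral vector type, but the annotated full sequence shows no EGFP, IRES, blasticidin marker, LTRs or packaging signal.

According to the record, the plasmid is used for transient expression of the tdMCP protein standard in LABEL-seq abundance assays.
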