Addgene plasmid #226166: 2xMyc-tdMCP-SNAP (tdMCP standard)
Purpose: For transient expression of the tdMCP-protein standard. Used in LABEL-seq abundance assays.
Depositing lab: Dustin Maly. Depositing organization: University of Washington. Publication: Multiplexed profiling of intracellular protein abundance, activity, interactions and druggability with LABEL-seq. Simon JJ, Fowler DM, Maly DJ. Nat Methods. 2024 Nov;21(11):2094-2106. doi: 10.1038/s41592-024-02456-7. Epub 2024 Oct 21. PubMed 39433876.
Backbone
  Vector backbone: pcDNA5
  Backbone manufacturer: Gibco
  Total vector size (bp): 6455
  Vector type: Mammalian Expression, Lentiviral
Growth in bacteria
  Bacterial resistance: Ampicillin, 100 μg/mL
  Growth temperature: 37°C
  Growth strain: NEB Stable
  Copy number: High Copy
Gene/Insert
  Gene/Insert name: 2xMyc-tdMCP-SNAPtag
  Species: Synthetic
  Tag / fusion protein: 2xMyc-tdMCP (N terminal on insert); EGFP-IRES-BlastR (C terminal on insert)
Terms and licenses: Academic/Nonprofit Terms; Industry Terms: Not Available to Industry
How to cite: 2xMyc-tdMCP-SNAP (tdMCP standard) was a gift from Dustin Maly (Addgene plasmid # 226166 ; http://n2t.net/addgene:226166 ; RRID:Addgene_226166)
